>Addgene plasmid #51608 | pMSCVpuro-T7-hAIM2-EGFP | depositor full sequence | sequence record 78884 | pMSCVpuro-T7-hAIM2-EGFP sequence 8190 bps
TGAAAGACCCCACCTGTAGGTTTGGCAAGCTAGCTTAAGTAACGCCATTTTGCAAGGCATGGAAAATACA
TAACTGAGAATAGAGAAGTTCAGATCAAGGTTAGGAACAGAGAGACAGCAGAATATGGGCCAAACAGGAT
ATCTGTGGTAAGCAGTTCCTGCCCCGGCTCAGGGCCAAGAACAGATGGTCCCCAGATGCGGTCCCGCCCT
CAGCAGTTTCTAGAGAACCATCAGATGTTTCCAGGGTGCCCCAAGGACCTGAAATGACCCTGTGCCTTAT
TTGAACTAACCAATCAGTTCGCTTCTCGCTTCTGTTCGCGCGCTTCTGCTCCCCGAGCTCAATAAAAGAG
CCCACAACCCCTCACTCGGCGCGCCAGTCCTCCGATAGACTGCGTCGCCCGGGTACCCGTATTCCCAATA
AAGCCTCTTGCTGTTTGCATCCGAATCGTGGACTCGCTGATCCTTGGGAGGGTCTCCTCAGATTGATTGA
CTGCCCACCTCGGGGGTCTTTCATTTGGAGGTTCCACCGAGATTTGGAGACCCCTGCCCAGGGACCACCG
ACCCCCCCGCCGGGAGGTAAGCTGGCCAGCGGTCGTTTCGTGTCTGTCTCTGTCTTTGTGCGTGTTTGTG
CCGGCATCTAATGTTTGCGCCTGCGTCTGTACTAGTTAGCTAACTAGCTCTGTATCTGGCGGACCCGTGG
TGGAACTGACGAGTTCTGAACACCCGGCCGCAACCCTGGGAGACGTCCCAGGGACTTTGGGGGCCGTTTT
TGTGGCCCGACCTGAGGAAGGGAGTCGATGTGGAATCCGACCCCGTCAGGATATGTGGTTCTGGTAGGAG
ACGAGAACCTAAAACAGTTCCCGCCTCCGTCTGAATTTTTGCTTTCGGTTTGGAACCGAAGCCGCGCGTC
TTGTCTGCTGCAGCGCTGCAGCATCGTTCTGTGTTGTCTCTGTCTGACTGTGTTTCTGTATTTGTCTGAA
AATTAGGGCCAGACTGTTACCACTCCCTTAAGTTTGACCTTAGGTCACTGGAAAGATGTCGAGCGGATCG
CTCACAACCAGTCGGTAGATGTCAAGAAGAGACGTTGGGTTACCTTCTGCTCTGCAGAATGGCCAACCTT
TAACGTCGGATGGCCGCGAGACGGCACCTTTAACCGAGACCTCATCACCCAGGTTAAGATCAAGGTCTTT
TCACCTGGCCCGCATGGACACCCAGACCAGGTCCCCTACATCGTGACCTGGGAAGCCTTGGCTTTTGACC
CCCCTCCCTGGGTCAAGCCCTTTGTACACCCTAAGCCTCCGCCTCCTCTTCCTCCATCCGCCCCGTCTCT
CCCCCTTGAACCTCCTCGTTCGACCCCGCCTCGATCCTCCCTTTATCCAGCCCTCACTCCTTCTCTAGGC
GCCGGAATTAGATCTCTCGAGGTTGATCTCGATCCCGCGAAATTAATACGACTCACTATAGGGGAATTGT
GAGCGGATAACAATTCCCCTCTAGAAATAATTTTGTTTAACTTTAAGAAGGAGATATACATATGGCTAGC
ATGACTGGTGGACAGCAAATGGGTCGCGGATCCATGGAGAGTAAATACAAGGAGATACTCTTGCTAACAG
GCCTGGATAACATCACTGATGAGGAACTGGATAGGTTTAAGTTCTTTCTTTCAGACGAGTTTAATATTGC
CACAGGCAAACTACATACTGCAAACAGAATACAAGTAGCTACCTTGATGATTCAAAATGCTGGGGCGGTG
TCTGCAGTGATGAAGACCATTCGTATTTTTCAGAAGTTGAATTATATGCTTTTGGCAAAACGTCTTCAGG
AGGAGAAGGAGAAAGTTGATAAGCAATACAAATCGGTAACAAAACCAAAGCCACTAAGTCAAGCTGAAAT
GAGTCCTGCTGCATCTGCAGCCATCAGAAATGATGTCGCAAAGCAACGTGCTGCACCAAAAGTCTCTCCT
CATGTTAAGCCTGAACAGAAACAGATGGTGGCCCAGCAGGAATCTATCAGAGAAGGGTTTCAGAAGCGCT
GTTTGCCAGTTATGGTACTGAAAGCAAAGAAGCCCTTCACGTTTGAGACCCAAGAAGGCAAGCAGGAGAT
GTTTCATGCTACAGTGGCTACAGAAAAGGAATTCTTCTTTGTAAAAGTTTTTAATACACTGCTGAAAGAT
AAATTCATTCCAAAGAGAATAATTATAATAGCAAGATATTATCGGCACAGTGGTTTCTTAGAGGTAAATA
GCGCCTCACGTGTGTTAGATGCTGAATCTGACCAAAAGGTTAATGTCCCGCTGAACATTATCAGAAAAGC
TGGTGAAACCCCGAAGATCAACACGCTTCAAACTCAGCCCCTTGGAACAATTGTGAATGGTTTGTTTGTA
GTCCAGAAGGTAACAGAAAAGAAGAAAAACATATTATTTGACCTAAGTGACAACACTGGGAAAATGGAAG
TACTGGGGGTTAGAAACGAGGACACAATGAAATGTAAGGAAGGAGATAAGGTTCGACTTACATTCTTCAC
ACTGTCAAAAAATGGAGAAAAACTACAGCTGACATCTGGAGTTCATAGCACCATAAAGGTTATTAAGGCC
AAAAAAAAAACAGAGGATCCACCGGTCGCCACCATGGTGAGCAAGGGCGAGGAGCTGTTCACCGGGGTGG
TGCCCATCCTGGTCGAGCTGGACGGCGACGTAAACGGCCACAAGTTCAGCGTGTCCGGCGAGGGCGAGGG
CGATGCCACCTACGGCAAGCTGACCCTGAAGTTCATCTGCACCACCGGCAAGCTGCCCGTGCCCTGGCCC
ACCCTCGTGACCACCCTGACCTACGGCGTGCAGTGCTTCAGCCGCTACCCCGACCACATGAAGCAGCACG
ACTTCTTCAAGTCCGCCATGCCCGAAGGCTACGTCCAGGAGCGCACCATCTTCTTCAAGGACGACGGCAA
CTACAAGACCCGCGCCGAGGTGAAGTTCGAGGGCGACACCCTGGTGAACCGCATCGAGCTGAAGGGCATC
GACTTCAAGGAGGACGGCAACATCCTGGGGCACAAGCTGGAGTACAACTACAACAGCCACAACGTCTATA
TCATGGCCGACAAGCAGAAGAACGGCATCAAGGTGAACTTCAAGATCCGCCACAACATCGAGGACGGCAG
CGTGCAGCTCGCCGACCACTACCAGCAGAACACCCCCATCGGCGACGGCCCCGTGCTGCTGCCCGACAAC
CACTACCTGAGCACCCAGTCCGCCCTGAGCAAAGACCCCAACGAGAAGCGCGATCACATGGTCCTGCTGG
AGTTCGTGACCGCCGCCGGGATCACTCTCGGCATGGACGAGCTGTACAAGTAAAGCGGCCAACGAATTCT
ACCGGGTAGGGGAGGCGCTTTTCCCAAGGCAGTCTGGAGCATGCGCTTTAGCAGCCCCGCTGGGCACTTG
GCGCTACACAAGTGGCCTCTGGCCTCGCACACATTCCACATCCACCGGTAGGCGCCAACCGGCTCCGTTC
TTTGGTGGCCCCTTCGCGCCACCTTCTACTCCTCCCCTAGTCAGGAAGTTCCCCCCCGCCCCGCAGCTCG
CGTCGTGCAGGACGTGACAAATGGAAGTAGCACGTCTCACTAGTCTCGTGCAGATGGACAGCACCGCTGA
GCAATGGAAGCGGGTAGGCCTTTGGGGCAGCGGCCAATAGCAGCTTTGCTCCTTCGCTTTCTGGGCTCAG
AGGCTGGGAAGGGGTGGGTCCGGGGGCGGGCTCAGGGGCGGGCTCAGGGGCGGGGCGGGCGCCCGAAGGT
CCTCCGGAGGCCCGGCATTCTGCACGCTTCAAAAGCGCACGTCTGCCGCGCTGTTCTCCTCTTCCTCATC
TCCGGGCCTTTCGACCTGCAGCCCAAGCTTACCATGACCGAGTACAAGCCCACGGTGCGCCTCGCCACCC
GCGACGACGTCCCCAGGGCCGTACGCACCCTCGCCGCCGCGTTCGCCGACTACCCCGCCACGCGCCACAC
CGTCGATCCGGACCGCCACATCGAGCGGGTCACCGAGCTGCAAGAACTCTTCCTCACGCGCGTCGGGCTC
GACATCGGCAAGGTGTGGGTCGCGGACGACGGCGCCGCGGTGGCGGTCTGGACCACGCCGGAGAGCGTCG
AAGCGGGGGCGGTGTTCGCCGAGATCGGCCCGCGCATGGCCGAGTTGAGCGGTTCCCGGCTGGCCGCGCA
GCAACAGATGGAAGGCCTCCTGGCGCCGCACCGGCCCAAGGAGCCCGCGTGGTTCCTGGCCACCGTCGGC
GTCTCGCCCGACCACCAGGGCAAGGGTCTGGGCAGCGCCGTCGTGCTCCCCGGAGTGGAGGCGGCCGAGC
GCGCCGGGGTGCCCGCCTTCCTGGAGACCTCCGCGCCCCGCAACCTCCCCTTCTACGAGCGGCTCGGCTT
CACCGTCACCGCCGACGTCGAGGTGCCCGAAGGACCGCGCACCTGGTGCATGACCCGCAAGCCCGGTGCC
TGACGCCCGCCCCACGACCCGCAGCGCCCGACCGAAAGGAGCGCACGACCCCATGCATCGATAAAATAAA
AGATTTTATTTAGTCTCCAGAAAAAGGGGGGAATGAAAGACCCCACCTGTAGGTTTGGCAAGCTAGCTTA
AGTAACGCCATTTTGCAAGGCATGGAAAATACATAACTGAGAATAGAGAAGTTCAGATCAAGGTTAGGAA
CAGAGAGACAGCAGAATATGGGCCAAACAGGATATCTGTGGTAAGCAGTTCCTGCCCCGGCTCAGGGCCA
AGAACAGATGGTCCCCAGATGCGGTCCCGCCCTCAGCAGTTTCTAGAGAACCATCAGATGTTTCCAGGGT
GCCCCAAGGACCTGAAATGACCCTGTGCCTTATTTGAACTAACCAATCAGTTCGCTTCTCGCTTCTGTTC
GCGCGCTTCTGCTCCCCGAGCTCAATAAAAGAGCCCACAACCCCTCACTCGGCGCGCCAGTCCTCCGATA
GACTGCGTCGCCCGGGTACCCGTGTATCCAATAAACCCTCTTGCAGTTGCATCCGACTTGTGGTCTCGCT
GTTCCTTGGGAGGGTCTCCTCTGAGTGATTGACTACCCGTCAGCGGGGGTCTTTCATGGGTAACAGTTTC
TTGAAGTTGGAGAACAACATTCTGAGGGTAGGAGTCGAATATTAAGTAATCCTGACTCAATTAGCCACTG
TTTTGAATCCACATACTCCAATACTCCTGAAATAGTTCATTATGGACAGCGCAGAAAGAGCTGGGGAGAA
TTGTGAAATTGTTATCCGCTCACAATTCCACACAACATACGAGCCGGAAGCATAAAGTGTAAAGCCTGGG
GTGCCTAATGAGTGAGCTAACTCACATTAATTGCGTTGCGCTCACTGCCCGCTTTCCAGTCGGGAAACCT
GTCGTGCCAGCTGCATTAATGAATCGGCCAACGCGCGGGGAGAGGCGGTTTGCGTATTGGGCGCTCTTCC
GCTTCCTCGCTCACTGACTCGCTGCGCTCGGTCGTTCGGCTGCGGCGAGCGGTATCAGCTCACTCAAAGG
CGGTAATACGGTTATCCACAGAATCAGGGGATAACGCAGGAAAGAACATGTGAGCAAAAGGCCAGCAAAA
GGCCAGGAACCGTAAAAAGGCCGCGTTGCTGGCGTTTTTCCATAGGCTCCGCCCCCCTGACGAGCATCAC
AAAAATCGACGCTCAAGTCAGAGGTGGCGAAACCCGACAGGACTATAAAGATACCAGGCGTTTCCCCCTG
GAAGCTCCCTCGTGCGCTCTCCTGTTCCGACCCTGCCGCTTACCGGATACCTGTCCGCCTTTCTCCCTTC
GGGAAGCGTGGCGCTTTCTCATAGCTCACGCTGTAGGTATCTCAGTTCGGTGTAGGTCGTTCGCTCCAAG
CTGGGCTGTGTGCACGAACCCCCCGTTCAGCCCGACCGCTGCGCCTTATCCGGTAACTATCGTCTTGAGT
CCAACCCGGTAAGACACGACTTATCGCCACTGGCAGCAGCCACTGGTAACAGGATTAGCAGAGCGAGGTA
TGTAGGCGGTGCTACAGAGTTCTTGAAGTGGTGGCCTAACTACGGCTACACTAGAAGAACAGTATTTGGT
ATCTGCGCTCTGCTGAAGCCAGTTACCTTCGGAAAAAGAGTTGGTAGCTCTTGATCCGGCAAACAAACCA
CCGCTGGTAGCGGTGGTTTTTTTGTTTGCAAGCAGCAGATTACGCGCAGAAAAAAAGGATCTCAAGAAGA
TCCTTTGATCTTTTCTACGGGGTCTGACGCTCAGTGGAACGAAAACTCACGTTAAGGGATTTTGGTCATG
AGATTATCAAAAAGGATCTTCACCTAGATCCTTTTAAATTAAAAATGAAGTTTTAAATCAATCTAAAGTA
TATATGAGTAAACTTGGTCTGACAGTTACCAATGCTTAATCAGTGAGGCACCTATCTCAGCGATCTGTCT
ATTTCGTTCATCCATAGTTGCCTGACTCCCCGTCGTGTAGATAACTACGATACGGGAGGGCTTACCATCT
GGCCCCAGTGCTGCAATGATACCGCGAGACCCACGCTCACCGGCTCCAGATTTATCAGCAATAAACCAGC
CAGCCGGAAGGGCCGAGCGCAGAAGTGGTCCTGCAACTTTATCCGCCTCCATCCAGTCTATTAATTGTTG
CCGGGAAGCTAGAGTAAGTAGTTCGCCAGTTAATAGTTTGCGCAACGTTGTTGCCATTGCTACAGGCATC
GTGGTGTCACGCTCGTCGTTTGGTATGGCTTCATTCAGCTCCGGTTCCCAACGATCAAGGCGAGTTACAT
GATCCCCCATGTTGTGCAAAAAAGCGGTTAGCTCCTTCGGTCCTCCGATCGTTGTCAGAAGTAAGTTGGC
CGCAGTGTTATCACTCATGGTTATGGCAGCACTGCATAATTCTCTTACTGTCATGCCATCCGTAAGATGC
TTTTCTGTGACTGGTGAGTACTCAACCAAGTCATTCTGAGAATAGTGTATGCGGCGACCGAGTTGCTCTT
GCCCGGCGTCAATACGGGATAATACCGCGCCACATAGCAGAACTTTAAAAGTGCTCATCATTGGAAAACG
TTCTTCGGGGCGAAAACTCTCAAGGATCTTACCGCTGTTGAGATCCAGTTCGATGTAACCCACTCGTGCA
CCCAACTGATCTTCAGCATCTTTTACTTTCACCAGCGTTTCTGGGTGAGCAAAAACAGGAAGGCAAAATG
CCGCAAAAAAGGGAATAAGGGCGACACGGAAATGTTGAATACTCATACTCTTCCTTTTTCAATATTATTG
AAGCATTTATCAGGGTTATTGTCTCATGAGCGGATACATATTTGAATGTATTTAGAAAAATAAACAAATA
GGGGTTCCGCGCACATTTCCCCGAAAAGTGCCACCTGACGTCTAAGAAACCATTATTATCATGACATTAA
CCTATAAAAATAGGCGTATCACGAGGCCCTTTCGTCTCGCGCGTTTCGGTGATGACGGTGAAAACCTCTG
ACACATGCAGCTCCCGGAGACGGTCACAGCTTGTCTGTAAGCGGATGCCGGGAGCAGACAAGCCCGTCAG
GGCGCGTCAGCGGGTGTTGGCGGGTGTCGGGGCTGGCTTAACTATGCGGCATCAGAGCAGATTGTACTGA
GAGTGCACCATATGCGGTGTGAAATACCGCACAGATGCGTAAGGAGAAAATACCGCATCAGGCGCCATTC
GCCATTCAGGCTGCGCAACTGTTGGGAAGGGCGATCGGTGCGGGCCTCTTCGCTATTACGCCAGCTGGCG
AAAGGGGGATGTGCTGCAAGGCGATTAAGTTGGGTAACGCCAGGGTTTTCCCAGTCACGACGTTGTAAAA
CGACGGCGCAAGGAATGGTGCATGCAAGGAGATGGCGCCCAACAGTCCCCCGGCCACGGGGCCTGCCACC
ATACCCACGCCGAAACAAGCGCTCATGAGCCCGAAGTGGCGAGCCCGATCTTCCCCATCGGTGATGTCGG
CGATATAGGCGCCAGCAACCGCACCTGTGGCGCCGGTGATGCCGGCCACGATGCGTCCGGCGTAGAGGCG
ATTAGTCCAATTTGTTAAAGACAGGATATCAGTGGTCCAGGCTCTAGTTTTGACTCAACAATATCACCAG
CTGAAGCCTATAGAGTACGAGCCATAGATAAAATAAAAGATTTTATTTAGTCTCCAGAAAAAGGGGGGAA
Features (pLannotate 1.2.2; 24 found; start..end, strand, type, name):
    579..920     +  misc_feature   MESV Ψ: packaging signal of murine embryonic stem cell virus
    987..1403    +  CDS            gag (truncated): truncated Moloney murine leukemia virus (MMLV) gag gene lacking the start codon
   1444..1462    +  promoter       T7 promoter: promoter for bacteriophage T7 RNA polymerase
   1463..1487    +  protein_bind   lac operator: The lac repressor binds to the lac operator to inhibit transcription in E. coli. This inhibition can be relieved by adding lactose or isopropyl-β-D-thiogalactopyranoside (IPTG). lac repressor encoded by lacI
   1502..1524    +  RBS            RBS: efficient ribosome binding site from bacteriophage T7 gene 10 (Olins and Rangwala, 1989)
   1532..1564    +  CDS            T7 tag (gene 10 leader): leader peptide from bacteriophage T7 gene 10 promotes efficient translation in E. coli
   1574..2602    +  CDS            AIM2: AIM2_HUMAN - Experimental evidence at protein level: Swiss-Prot protein existence level 1. Involved in innate immune response by recognizing cytosolic double-stranded DNA and inducing caspase-1-activating inflammasome formation in macrophages. Upon binding to DNA is thought to undergo oligomerization and to associate with PYCARD initiating the recruitment of caspase-1 precusrsor and processing of interleukin-1 beta and interleukin-18. Detects cytosolic dsDNA of viral and bacterial origin in a non-sequence-specific manner. Can also trigger PYCARD-dependent, caspase-1-independent cell death that
   2624..3343    +  CDS            EGFP: the original enhanced GFP (Yang et al., 1996) mammalian codon-optimized
   3364..3863    +  promoter       PGK promoter: mouse phosphoglycerate kinase 1 promoter
   3884..4483    +  CDS            PuroR: puromycin N-acetyltransferase; pac from Streptomyces alboniger; confers resistance to puromycin
   4583..5097    +  LTR            3' LTR: 3' long terminal repeat from murine embryonic stem cell virus
   5259..5275    -  protein_bind   lac operator: The lac repressor binds to the lac operator to inhibit transcription in E. coli. This inhibition can be relieved by adding lactose or isopropyl-β-D-thiogalactopyranoside (IPTG). lac repressor encoded by lacI
   5283..5313    -  promoter       lac promoter: promoter for the E. coli lac operon
   5328..5349    -  protein_bind   CAP binding site: CAP binding activates transcription in the presence of cAMP. E. coli catabolite activator protein
   5362..5454    -  CDS            lacI (fragment): lac repressor; lacI; The lac repressor binds to the lac operator to inhibit transcription in E. coli. This inhibition can be relieved by adding lactose or isopropyl-β-D-thiogalactopyranoside (IPTG).
   5637..6225    -  rep_origin     ori: high-copy-number ColE1/pMB1/pBR322/pUC origin of replication
   6396..7256    -  CDS            AmpR: β-lactamase; bla; confers resistance to ampicillin, carbenicillin, and related antibiotics
   7257..7361    -  promoter       AmpR promoter: bla
   7456..7491    +  CDS            rop (fragment): Rop protein, which maintains plasmids at low copy number; rop
   7593..7692    +  misc_feature   bom (fragment): basis of mobility region from pBR322
   7698..7847    -  CDS            lacZα (fragment): LacZα fragment of β-galactosidase; lacZ fragment
   7847..8048    -  CDS            TcR (fragment): tetracycline efflux protein; tet; confers resistance to tetracycline
   8049..8147    +  CDS            env (fragment): murine leukemia virus gPr80 envelope polyprotein precursor; env; proteolytically cleaved into gp70SU and p15TM subunits
   8189..515     +  LTR            5' LTR (across the origin): 5' long terminal repeat from murine embryonic stem cell virus
