[The description below was written by a language model from this plasmid's Addgene catalogue record and pLannotate feature annotations shown in this document.]
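Description:
pMSCVpuro-T7-hAIM2-EGFP is a gammaretroviral mammalian expression vector built on the pMSCVpuro backbone, designed to deliver a doubly tagged human AIM2 into mammalian cells either by transfection or, after packaging, by retroviral transduction. In bacteria it is maintained through a high-copy ColE1/pUC-type origin and selected with ampicillin via the β-lactamase gene. Several short annotated fragments outside the proviral region (lacI, lacZα, rop, bom, TcR, env) appear to be non-functional remnants of earlier cloning vectors.

The proviral cassette is flanked by 5' and 3' long terminal repeats of murine embryonic stem cell virus. The MESV Ψ packaging signal and a truncated, start-codon-less gag segment follow the 5' LTR, allowing the genomic RNA to be encapsidated when gag, pol and env are supplied in trans by a packaging cell line. The 5' LTR serves as the promoter for the insert, a 1,029 bp human AIM2 coding sequence carrying an N-terminal T7 epitope tag (the gene 10 leader peptide) and a C-terminal EGFP. Immediately upstream of the tag lie a T7 promoter, lac operator and T7 gene 10 ribosome binding site, which suggests the tagged open reading frame was transferred from a bacterial T7 expression vector; these elements are not needed for mammalian expression. Downstream, a mouse PGK promoter drives puromycin N-acetyltransferase, so stably transduced cells can be selected with puromycin.

AIM2 is a cytosolic double-stranded DNA sensor that assembles a caspase-1-activating inflammasome. This construct lets it be followed by fluorescence and detected through the T7 tag. The deposited sequence is 8,190 nt, slightly shorter than the catalogued total size of 8,305 bp.
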