Addgene plasmid #51608: pMSCVpuro-T7-hAIM2-EGFP
Purpose: Express T7 and GFP-tagged hAIM2 in mammalian cells
Depositing lab: Emad Alnemri. Depositing organization: Thomas Jefferson University. Publication: AIM2 activates the inflammasome and cell death in response to cytoplasmic DNA. Fernandes-Alnemri T, Yu JW, Datta P, Wu J, Alnemri ES. Nature. 2009 Mar 26;458(7237):509-13. doi: 10.1038/nature07710. Epub 2009 Jan 21. PubMed 19158676.
Backbone
  Vector backbone: pMSCVpuro
  Backbone manufacturer: clontech
  Backbone size w/o insert (bp): 6264
  Total vector size (bp): 8305
  Vector type: Mammalian Expression, Retroviral
  Selectable markers: Puromycin
Growth in bacteria
  Bacterial resistance: Ampicillin, 100 μg/mL
  Growth temperature: 37°C
  Growth strain: DH5alpha
  Copy number: Unknown
Gene/Insert
  Gene/Insert name: AIM2
  Species: H. sapiens (human)
  Insert size (bp): 1029
  Entrez Gene: AIM2 (a.k.a. PYHIN4)
  Promoter: MESV
  Tag / fusion protein: EGFP (C terminal on insert); T7 (N terminal on insert)
  Cloning method: Unknown
  Sequencing primers: 5′ 5' MSCV primer; 3′ 3' MSCV primer
Terms and licenses: Academic/Nonprofit Terms; Industry Terms: Not Available to Industry
How to cite: pMSCVpuro-T7-hAIM2-EGFP was a gift from Emad Alnemri (Addgene plasmid # 51608 ; http://n2t.net/addgene:51608 ; RRID:Addgene_51608)
