>Addgene plasmid #51608 | pMSCVpuro-T7-hAIM2-EGFP | addgene partial sequence | sequence record 80855 | pBABE5 5'-CTTTATCCAGCCCTCAC-3'
ATCTCTCGAGGTTGATCTCGATCCCGCGAAATTAATACGACTCACTATAGGGGAATTGTGAGCGGATAAC
AATTCCCCTCTAGAAATAATTTTGTTTAACTTTAAGAAGGAGATATACATATGGCTAGCATGACTGGTGG
ACAGCAAATGGGTCGCGGATCCATGGAGAGTAAATACAAGGAGATACTCTTGCTAACAGGCCTGGATAAC
ATCACTGATGAGGAACTGGATAGGTTTAAGTTCTTTCTTTCAGACGAGTTTAATATTGCCACAGGCAAAC
TACATACTGCAAACAGAATACAAGTAGCTACCTTGATGATTCAAAATGCTGGGGCGGTGTCTGCAGTGAT
GAAGACCATTCGTATTTTTCAGAAGTTGAATTATATGCTTTTGGCAAAACGTCTTCAGGAGGAGAAGGAG
AAAGTTGATAAGCAATACAAATCGGTAACAAAACCAAAGCCACTAAGTCAAGCTGAAATGAGTCCTGCTG
CATCTGCAGCCATCAGAAATGATGTCGCAAAGCAACGTGCTGCACCAAAAGTCTCTCCTCATGTTAAGCC
TGAACAGAAACAGATGGTGGCCCAGCAGGAATCTATCAGAGAAGGGTTTCAGAAGCGCTGTTTGCCAGTT
ATGGTACTGAAAGCAAAGAAGCCCTTCACGTTTGAGACCCAAGAAGGCAAGCAGGAGATGTTTCATGCTA
CAGTGGCTACAGAAAAGGAATTCTTCTTTGTAAAAGTTTTTAATACACTGCTGAAAGATAAATTCATTCC
AAAGAGAATAATTATAATAGCAAGATATTATCGGCACAGTGGTTTCTTAGAGGTAAATAGCGCCTCACGT
GTGTTAGATGCTGAATCTGACCAAAAGGTTAATGTCCCGCTGAACATTATCAGAAAAGCTGGTGAAACCC
CGAAGATCAACACGCTTCAAACTCAGCCCCTTGG
