>Addgene plasmid #51608 | pMSCVpuro-T7-hAIM2-EGFP | addgene partial sequence | sequence record 80962 | MSCV-rev 5'-CAGCGGGGCTGCTAAAGCGCATGC-3'
GTAGAATTCGTTGGCCGCTTTACTTGTACAGCTCGTCCATGCCGAGAGTGATCCCGGCGGCGGTCACGAA
CTCCAGCAGGACCATGTGATCGCGCTTCTCGTTGGGGTCTTTGCTCAGGGCGGACTGGGTGCTCAGGTAG
TGGTTGTCGGGCAGCAGCACGGGGCCGTCGCCGATGGGGGTGTTCTGCTGGTAGTGGTCGGCGAGCTGCA
CGCTGCCGTCCTCGATGTTGTGGCGGATCTTGAAGTTCACCTTGATGCCGTTCTTCTGCTTGTCGGCCAT
GATATAGACGTTGTGGCTGTTGTAGTTGTACTCCAGCTTGTGCCCCAGGATGTTGCCGTCCTCCTTGAAG
TCGATGCCCTTCAGCTCGATGCGGTTCACCAGGGTGTCGCCCTCGAACTTCACCTCGGCGCGGGTCTTGT
AGTTGCCGTCGTCCTTGAAGAAGATGGTGCGCTCCTGGACGTAGCCTTCGGGCATG
